Addgene plasmid #45344: pBM16
Purpose: (Empty Backbone)
Depositing lab: Brendan Cormack. Depositing organization: Johns Hopkins University and School of Medicine. Publication: Expression plasmids for use in Candida glabrata. Zordan RE, Ren Y, Pan SJ, Rotondo G, De Las Penas A, Iluore J, Cormack BP. G3 (Bethesda). 2013 Oct 3;3(10):1675-86. doi: 10.1534/g3.113.006908. PubMed 23934995.
Backbone
  Vector backbone: pUC19
  Backbone size (bp): 4530
  Modifications to backbone: C.glabrata CEN/ARS and Nat-resistance cassette were introduced into pUC19
  Vector type: C. glabrata expression
Growth in bacteria
  Bacterial resistance: Ampicillin, 100 μg/mL
  Growth temperature: 37°C
  Growth strain: DH10B
  Copy number: High Copy
Terms and licenses: Academic/Nonprofit Terms; Industry Terms: Not Available to Industry
How to cite: pBM16 was a gift from Brendan Cormack (Addgene plasmid # 45344 ; http://n2t.net/addgene:45344 ; RRID:Addgene_45344)
