[The description below was written by a language model from this plasmid's Addgene catalogue record and pLannotate feature annotations shown in this document.]
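Description:
pBM16 is an empty-backbone shuttle vector for Candida glabrata, built on pUC19 and totalling 4,530 bp. In E. coli it replicates from the high-copy ColE1/pUC origin and is selected with ampicillin through the bla (AmpR) gene and its native promoter. According to the catalogue entry, two yeast-specific modules were added to pUC19: a C. glabrata CEN/ARS element, which lets the plasmid replicate autonomously and segregate as a stable, low-copy episome in the yeast host, and a nourseothricin (Nat) resistance cassette. The automated feature table does not annotate the CEN/ARS. It presumably lies in one of the unannotated stretches of the sequence, but the record does not state its position.

The Nat cassette is annotated as the S. cerevisiae TEF1 promoter driving the Streptomyces noursei nat1 nourseothricin acetyltransferase coding sequence, followed by the CYC1 terminator. As a dominant drug marker, it allows selection in C. glabrata strains without requiring an auxotrophic background. The pUC18/19 multiple cloning site is retained alongside the lac promoter, lac operator, CAP binding site and a lacZα fragment. Because lacZα is annotated only as a fragment, the record does not establish whether blue/white screening still works. The short bom, rop and lacI fragments appear to be backbone remnants with no evident function.

No yeast promoter or terminator flanks the cloning site, so any inserted gene would need to carry its own regulatory sequences. pBM16 therefore serves as a base vector within a series of C. glabrata expression plasmids, suited to cloning genomic fragments or complete expression cassettes for episomal maintenance under nourseothricin selection.
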