Features (pLannotate 1.2.2; 15 found; start..end, strand, type, name):
    137..186     +  misc_feature   bom (fragment): basis of mobility region from pBR322
    188..585     +  promoter       TEF1 promoter: S. cerevisiae TEF1; promoter for EF-1α
    605..1169    +  CDS            NrsR (fragment): nourseothricin acetyltransferase; Streptomyces noursei nat1; confers resistance to nourseothricin
   1178..1425    +  terminator     CYC1 terminator: S. cerevisiae CYC1; transcription terminator for CYC1
   1431..1482    +  misc_feature   bom (fragment): basis of mobility region from pBR322
   1488..1645    -  CDS            lacZα (fragment): LacZα fragment of β-galactosidase; lacZ fragment
   1642..1698    +  misc_feature   MCS: pUC18/19 multiple cloning site
   1735..1751    -  protein_bind   lac operator: The lac repressor binds to the lac operator to inhibit transcription in E. coli. This inhibition can be relieved by adding lactose or isopropyl-β-D-thiogalactopyranoside (IPTG). lac repressor encoded by lacI
   1759..1789    -  promoter       lac promoter: promoter for the E. coli lac operon
   1804..1825    -  protein_bind   CAP binding site: CAP binding activates transcription in the presence of cAMP. E. coli catabolite activator protein
   1838..1930    -  CDS            lacI (fragment): lac repressor; lacI; The lac repressor binds to the lac operator to inhibit transcription in E. coli. This inhibition can be relieved by adding lactose or isopropyl-β-D-thiogalactopyranoside (IPTG).
   2113..2701    -  rep_origin     ori: high-copy-number ColE1/pMB1/pBR322/pUC origin of replication
   2872..3732    -  CDS            AmpR: β-lactamase; bla; confers resistance to ampicillin, carbenicillin, and related antibiotics
   3733..3837    -  promoter       AmpR promoter: bla
   4530..35      +  CDS            rop (fragment) (across the origin): Rop protein, which maintains plasmids at low copy number; rop
>Addgene plasmid #45344 | pBM16 | depositor full sequence | sequence record 63303 | pBM16 sequence 4530 bps
TCGCGCGTTTCGGTGATGACGGTGAAAACCTCTGACACATGCAGCTCCCGGAGACGGTCACAGCTTGTCT
GTAAGCGGATGCCGGGAGCAGACAAGCCCGTCAGGGCGCGTCAGCGGGTGTTGGCGGGTGTCGGGGCTGG
CTTAACTATGCGGCATCAGAGCAGATTGTACTGAGAGTGCACCATACCATAGCTTCAAAATGTTTCTACT
CCTTTTTTACTCTTCCAGATTTTCTCGGACTCCGCGCATCGCCGTACCACTTCAAAACACCCAAGCACAG
CATACTAAATTTCCCCTCTTTCTTCCTCTAGGGTGTCGTTAATTACCCGTACTAAAGGTTTGGAAAAGAA
AAAAGAGACCGCCTCGTTTCTTTTTCTTCGTCGAAAAAGGCAATAAAAATTTTTATCACGTTTCTTTTTC
TTGAAAATTTTTTTTTGATTTTTTTCTCTTTCGATGACCTCCCATTGATATTTAAGTTAATAAACGGTCT
TCAATTTCTCAAGTTTCAGTTTCATTTTTCTTGTTCTATTACAACTTTTTTTACTTCTTGCTCATTAGAA
AGAAAGCATAGCAATCTAATCTAAGTTTTGGATCTAAAATGGGCACCACTCTTGACGACACGGCTTACCG
ATACCGCACCAGTGTCCCGGGGGACGCCGAGGCCATCGAGGCACTGGATGGGTCCTTCACCACCGACACC
GTCTTCCGCGTCACCGCCACCGGGGACGGCTTCACCCTGCGGGAGGTGCCGGTGGACCCGCCCCTGACCA
AGGTGTTCCCCGACGACGAATCGGACGACGAATCGGACGACGGGGAGGACGGCGACCCTGACTCCCGGAC
GTTCGTCGCGTACGGGGACGACGGCGACCTGGCGGGCTTCGTGGTCGTCTCGTACTCCGGCTGGAACCGC
CGGCTGACCGTCGAGGACATCGAGGTCGCCCCGGAGCACCGGGGGCACGGGGTCGGGCGCGCGTTGATGG
GGCTCGCGACGGAGTTCGCCCGCGAGCTGGGCGCCGGGCACCTCTGGCTGGAGGTCACCAACGTCAACGC
ACCGGCGATCCACGCGTACCGGCGGATGGGGTTCACCCTCTGCGGCCTGGACACCGCCCTGTACGACGGC
ACCGCCTCGGACGGCGAGCAGGCGCTCTACATGAGCATGCCCTGCCCCTAAGTCGAGTCATGTAATTAGT
TATGTCACGCTTACATTCACGCCCTCCCCCCACATCCGCTCTAACCGAAAAGGAAGGAGTTAGACAACCT
GAAGTCTAGGTCCCTATTTATTTTTTTATAGTTATGTTAGTATTAAGAACGTTATTTATATTTCAAATTT
TTCTTTTTTTTCTGTACAGACGCGTGTACGCATGTAACATTATACTGAAAACCTTGCTTGAGAAGGTTTT
GGGACGCTCGAAGGCTTTAATTTGCGGCCGTATGCGGTGTGAAATACCGCACAGATGCGTAAGGAGAAAA
TACCGCATCAGGCGCCATTCGCCATTCAGGCTGCGCAACTGTTGGGAAGGGCGATCGGTGCGGGCCTCTT
CGCTATTACGCCAGCTGGCGAAAGGGGGATGTGCTGCAAGGCGATTAAGTTGGGTAACGCCAGGGTTTTC
CCAGTCACGACGTTGTAAAACGACGGCCAGTGAATTCGAGCTCGGTACCCGGGGATCCTCTAGAGTCGAC
CTGCAGGCATGCAAGCTTGGCGTAATCATGGTCATAGCTGTTTCCTGTGTGAAATTGTTATCCGCTCACA
ATTCCACACAACATACGAGCCGGAAGCATAAAGTGTAAAGCCTGGGGTGCCTAATGAGTGAGCTAACTCA
CATTAATTGCGTTGCGCTCACTGCCCGCTTTCCAGTCGGGAAACCTGTCGTGCCAGCTGCATTAATGAAT
CGGCCAACGCGCGGGGAGAGGCGGTTTGCGTATTGGGCGCTCTTCCGCTTCCTCGCTCACTGACTCGCTG
CGCTCGGTCGTTCGGCTGCGGCGAGCGGTATCAGCTCACTCAAAGGCGGTAATACGGTTATCCACAGAAT
CAGGGGATAACGCAGGAAAGAACATGTGAGCAAAAGGCCAGCAAAAGGCCAGGAACCGTAAAAAGGCCGC
GTTGCTGGCGTTTTTCCATAGGCTCCGCCCCCCTGACGAGCATCACAAAAATCGACGCTCAAGTCAGAGG
TGGCGAAACCCGACAGGACTATAAAGATACCAGGCGTTTCCCCCTGGAAGCTCCCTCGTGCGCTCTCCTG
TTCCGACCCTGCCGCTTACCGGATACCTGTCCGCCTTTCTCCCTTCGGGAAGCGTGGCGCTTTCTCATAG
CTCACGCTGTAGGTATCTCAGTTCGGTGTAGGTCGTTCGCTCCAAGCTGGGCTGTGTGCACGAACCCCCC
GTTCAGCCCGACCGCTGCGCCTTATCCGGTAACTATCGTCTTGAGTCCAACCCGGTAAGACACGACTTAT
CGCCACTGGCAGCAGCCACTGGTAACAGGATTAGCAGAGCGAGGTATGTAGGCGGTGCTACAGAGTTCTT
GAAGTGGTGGCCTAACTACGGCTACACTAGAAGAACAGTATTTGGTATCTGCGCTCTGCTGAAGCCAGTT
ACCTTCGGAAAAAGAGTTGGTAGCTCTTGATCCGGCAAACAAACCACCGCTGGTAGCGGTGGTTTTTTTG
TTTGCAAGCAGCAGATTACGCGCAGAAAAAAAGGATCTCAAGAAGATCCTTTGATCTTTTCTACGGGGTC
TGACGCTCAGTGGAACGAAAACTCACGTTAAGGGATTTTGGTCATGAGATTATCAAAAAGGATCTTCACC
TAGATCCTTTTAAATTAAAAATGAAGTTTTAAATCAATCTAAAGTATATATGAGTAAACTTGGTCTGACA
GTTACCAATGCTTAATCAGTGAGGCACCTATCTCAGCGATCTGTCTATTTCGTTCATCCATAGTTGCCTG
ACTCCCCGTCGTGTAGATAACTACGATACGGGAGGGCTTACCATCTGGCCCCAGTGCTGCAATGATACCG
CGAGACCCACGCTCACCGGCTCCAGATTTATCAGCAATAAACCAGCCAGCCGGAAGGGCCGAGCGCAGAA
GTGGTCCTGCAACTTTATCCGCCTCCATCCAGTCTATTAATTGTTGCCGGGAAGCTAGAGTAAGTAGTTC
GCCAGTTAATAGTTTGCGCAACGTTGTTGCCATTGCTACAGGCATCGTGGTGTCACGCTCGTCGTTTGGT
ATGGCTTCATTCAGCTCCGGTTCCCAACGATCAAGGCGAGTTACATGATCCCCCATGTTGTGCAAAAAAG
CGGTTAGCTCCTTCGGTCCTCCGATCGTTGTCAGAAGTAAGTTGGCCGCAGTGTTATCACTCATGGTTAT
GGCAGCACTGCATAATTCTCTTACTGTCATGCCATCCGTAAGATGCTTTTCTGTGACTGGTGAGTACTCA
ACCAAGTCATTCTGAGAATAGTGTATGCGGCGACCGAGTTGCTCTTGCCCGGCGTCAATACGGGATAATA
CCGCGCCACATAGCAGAACTTTAAAAGTGCTCATCATTGGAAAACGTTCTTCGGGGCGAAAACTCTCAAG
GATCTTACCGCTGTTGAGATCCAGTTCGATGTAACCCACTCGTGCACCCAACTGATCTTCAGCATCTTTT
ACTTTCACCAGCGTTTCTGGGTGAGCAAAAACAGGAAGGCAAAATGCCGCAAAAAAGGGAATAAGGGCGA
CACGGAAATGTTGAATACTCATACTCTTCCTTTTTCAATATTATTGAAGCATTTATCAGGGTTATTGTCT
CATGAGCGGATACATATTTGAATGTATTTAGAAAAATAAACAAATAGGGGTTCCGCGCACATTTCCCCGA
AAAGTGCCACCTGACGTCGGGATCTCTAATGATGCAATTTTTGTTTTGTACACTAAGATTCTATTTCGGA
ACTCTTACCCATGTCATTATTTACTTTATTTTCATTATTGTAATTTTTTAAGCTTTTATTATGAATTATT
TAAATACAATTCTTTTTGATCATGTGACAGACATCACTGAAAGATGTGCTCTGCGTTATTAGTCAGATTG
AAATATACATTTTCATGTAGATATGATGTTCTTACTTTAAATGTTGTTCCATTTGCTAGCTTAAATAGAC
GATATTATAAATTTAAGTATTCACTAAAAATCTGACCCATTAATGTTAGAATTAGTATTATTTTTTGTGA
TATTACATTTTTATATTTTGGATTTCAACCAATGCTCTGCGATATGATTCAACAGAATAATATGTACAAG
CTACTTTAATTCATATATACTAATAGATTCACAGATCCAGTACGACTGCAAGAATTTACGTTTTGTTTGA
AATGGTAGTAGCTACACTAAATTAACAATGATCGATTAATCCACATCCACAGTGTGTAATCATCCTAATG
AAAACAAGAATAACTACAAAAATGAATATAAACTTTTTGCATGTTAGTCTGACGTCTAAGAAACCATTAT
TATCATGACATTAACCTATAAAAATAGGCGTATCACGAGGCCCTTTCGTC
