>Addgene plasmid #45344 | pBM16 | addgene partial sequence | sequence record 64735 | M13pUC-rev 5'-AGCGGATAACAATTTCACACAGG-3'
AGCTTGCATGCCTGCAGGTCGACTCTAGAGGATCCCCGGGTACCGAGCTCGAATTCACTGGCCGTCGTTT
TACAACGTCGTGACTGGGAAAACCCTGGCGTTACCCAACTTAATCGCCTTGCAGCACATCCCCCTTTCGC
CAGCTGGCGTAATAGCGAAGAGGCCCGCACCGATCGCCCTTCCCAACAGTTGCGCAGCCTGAATGGCGAA
TGGCGCCTGATGCGGTATTTTCTCCTTACGCATCTGTGCGGTATTTCACACCGCATACGGCCGCAAATTA
AAGCCTTCGAGCGTCCCAAAACCTTCTCAAGCAAGGTTTTCAGTATAATGTTACATGCGTACACGCGTCT
GTACAGAAAAAAAAGAAAAATTTGAAATATAAATAACGTTCTTAATACTAACATAACTATAAAAAAATAA
ATAGGGACCTAGACTTCAGGTTGTCTAACTCCTTCCTTTTCGGTTAGAGCGGATGTGGGGGGAGGGCGTG
AATGTAAGCGTGACATAACTAATTACATGACTCGACTTAGGGGCAGGGCATGCTCATGTAGAGCGCCTGC
TCGCCGTCCGAGGCGGTGCCGTCGTACAGGGCGGTGTCCAGGCCGCAGAGGGTGAACCCCATCCGCCGGT
ACGCGTGGATCGCCGGTGCGTTGACGTTGGTGACCTCCAGCCAGAGGTGCCCGGCGCCCAGCTCGCGGGC
GAACTCCGTCGCGAGCCCCATCAACGCGCGCCCGACCCCGTGCCCCCGGTGCTCCGGGGCGACCTCGATG
TCCTCGACGGTCAGCCGGCGGTTCCAGCCGGAGTACGAGACGACCACGAAGCCCGCCAGGTCGCCGTCGT
CCCCGTACGCGACGAACGTCCGGGAGTCAGGGTCGCCGTCCTCCCCGTCGTCCGATTCGTCGTC
